>Addgene plasmid #221940 | FusX alphaDdCBE DddA11 1397N | addgene full sequence | sequence record 441205 | Addgene NGS Result
GACGGATCGGGAGATCTCCCGATCCCCTATGGTGCACTCTCAGTACAATCTGCTCTGATGCCGCATAGTT
AAGCCAGTATCTGCTCCCTGCTTGTGTGTTGGAGGTCGCTGAGTAGTGCGCGAGCAAAATTTAAGCTACA
ACAAGGCAAGGCTTGACCGACAATTGCATGAAGAATCTGCTTAGGGTTAGGCGTTTTGCGCTGCTTCGCG
ATGTACGGGCCAGATATACGCGTTGACATTGATTATTGACTAGTTATTAATAGTAATCAATTACGGGGTC
ATTAGTTCATAGCCCATATATGGAGTTCCGCGTTACATAACTTACGGTAAATGGCCCGCCTGGCTGACCG
CCCAACGACCCCCGCCCATTGACGTCAATAATGACGTATGTTCCCATAGTAACGCCAATAGGGACTTTCC
ATTGACGTCAATGGGTGGAGTATTTACGGTAAACTGCCCACTTGGCAGTACATCAAGTGTATCATATGCC
AAGTACGCCCCCTATTGACGTCAATGACGGTAAATGGCCCGCCTGGCATTATGCCCAGTACATGACCTTA
TGGGACTTTCCTACTTGGCAGTACATCTACGTATTAGTCATCGCTATTACCATGGTGATGCGGTTTTGGC
AGTACATCAATGGGCGTGGATAGCGGTTTGACTCACGGGGATTTCCAAGTCTCCACCCCATTGACGTCAA
TGGGAGTTTGTTTTGGCACCAAAATCAACGGGACTTTCCAAAATGTCGTAACAACTCCGCCCCATTGACG
CAAATGGGCGGTAGGCGTGTACGGTGGGAGGTCTATATAAGCAGAGCTCTCTGGCTAACTAGAGAACCCA
CTGCTTACTGGCTTATCGAAATTAATACGACTCACTATAGGGAGACCCAAGCTGGCTAGCACCATGGCCT
CCGTTCTGACCCCGCTGCTGCTGCGTGGCCTGACCGGCTCCGCTCGTCGTCTGCCAGTTCCGCGTGCGAA
AATCCATTCCCTGGACTACAAAGACCATGACGGTGATTATAAAGATCATGACATCGATTACAAGGATGAC
GATGACAAGATGGACATCGCGGATCTGCGTACCCTGGGTTACAGCCAGCAGCAGCAGGAGAAGATCAAGC
CAAAGGTGCGCAGCACCGTGGCCCAGCACCATGAAGCTCTGGTGGGTCACGGCTTCACCCACGCGCACAT
CGTGGCTCTGAGCCAGCACCCAGCCGCGCTGGGTACCGTGGCCGTGAAATATCAGGACATGATTGCTGCC
CTGCCAGAGGCTACCCATGAAGCGATTGTGGGTGTGGGCAAGAGAGGAGCCGGTGCTCGTGCGCTGGAGG
CCCTGCTGACCGTGGCCGGTGAACTGCGTGGCCCGCCGCTGCAGCTGGATACCGGCCAGCTGCTGAAAAT
CGCGAAACGTGGCGGTGTGACCGCTGTGGAAGCTGTGCATGCCTGGCGTAATGCTCTGACCGGTGCCCCC
CTGGAGACGGGCGCCTTAGCTACAGGGCGCGTCCCATTCGCCATTCAGGCTGCGCAACTGTTGGGAAGGG
CGATCGGTGCGGGCCTCTTCGCTATTACGCCAGCTGGCGAAAGGGGGATGTGCTGCAAGGCGATTAAGTT
GGGTAACGCCAGGGTTTTCCCAGTCACGACGTTGTAAAACGACGGCCAGTGAGCGCGCGTAATACGACTC
ACTATAGGGCGAATTGGGTACCGGGCCCCCCCTCGAGGTCCTCCAGCTTTTGTTCCCTTTAGTGAGGGTT
AATTGCGCGCTTGGCGTAATCATGGTCATAGCTGTTTCCTGTGTGAAATTGTTATCCGCTCACAATTCCA
CACAACATACGAGCCGGAAGCATAAAGTGTAAAGCCTGGGGTGCCTAATGAGTGAGCTAACTCACATTAA
TTGCGTTGCGCTCACTGCCCGCTTTCCACCGGTCGTCTCCAACGATCACCTGGTGGCCCTGGCCTGCCTG
GGCGGTCGTCCGGCCCTGGATGCGGTGAAGAAAGGCCTGGGTGGATCCGGCAGCTACGCCCTGGGTCCGT
ATCAGATTAGCGCCCCGCAGCTGCCAGCTTACAATGGTCAGACCGTGGGTACCTTCTACTATGTGAACGA
CGCGGGCGGTCTGGAGAGCAAGGTGTTTATCAGCGGCGGTCCAACCCCGTACCCAAACTATGTCAGTGCC
GGTCATGTGGAGGGTCAGAGCGCCCTGTTCATGCGTGATAACGGCATCAGCGAGGGTCTGGTGTTCCACA
ACAACCCGAAAGGCACCTGCGGTTTTTGCGTGAACATGATCGAGACCCTGCTGCCGGAAAACGCGAAAAT
GACCGTGGTGCCGCCGGAAGGTTCTGGCGGCTCAACTAATCTGAGCGACATCATTGAGAAGGAGACTGGG
AAACAGCTGGTCATTCAGGAGTCCATCCTGATGCTGCCTGAGGAGGTGGAGGAAGTGATCGGCAACAAGC
CAGAGTCTGACATCCTGGTGCACACCGCCTACGACGAGTCCACAGATGAGAATGTGATGCTGCTGACCTC
TGACGCCCCCGAGTATAAGCCTTGGGCCCTGGTCATCCAGGATTCTAACGGCGAGAATAAGATCAAGATG
CTGTGATAAGGGGTCTTTGTCCTCTGTACTGTCTCTCTCCTTGCCCCTAACCCAAAAAGCTTCATTTTTC
TGTGTAGGCTGCACAAGAGCCTTGATTGAAGATATATTCTTTCTGAACAGTATTTAAGGTTTCCAATAAA
ATGTACACCCCTCAGAACTTCTGAGGCGGAAAGAACCAGCTGGGGCTCTAGGGGGTATCCCC
[124 nt withheld, positions 2793-2916]
C
[91 nt withheld, positions 2918-3008]
A
[49 nt withheld, positions 3010-3058]
CCTTTGACGTTGGAGTCCACGTTCTTT
[37 nt withheld, positions 3086-3122]
ACCCTATCTCGGTCTATTCTTTTGATTTATAAGGGATTTTGCCGATTTCGGCCTATTGGTTAAAAAATGA
GCTGATTTAACAAAAATTTAACGCGAATTAATTCTGTGGAATGTGTGTCAGTTAGGGTGTGGAAAGTCCC
CAGGCTCCCCAGCAGGCAGAAGTATGCAAAGCATGCATCTCAATTAGTCAGCAACCAGGTGTGGAAAGTC
CCCAGGCTCCCCAGCAGGCAGAAGTATGCAAAGCATGCATCTCAATTAGTCAGCAACCATAGTCCCGCCC
CTAACTCCGCCCATCCCGCCCCTAACTCCGCCCAGTTCCGCCCATTCTCCGCCCCATGGCTGACTAATTT
TTTTTATTTATGCAGAGGCCGAGGCCGCCTCTGCCTCTGAGCTATTCCAGAAGTAGTGAGGAGGCTTTTT
TGGAGGCCTAGGCTTTTGCAAAAAGCTCCCGGGAGCTTGTATATCCATTTTCGGATCTGATCAGCACGTG
TTGACAATTAATCATCGGCATAGTATATCGGCATAGTATAATACGACAAGGTGAGGAACTAAACCATGGC
CAAGCCTTTGTCTCAAGAAGAATCCACCCTCATTGAAAGAGCAACGGCTACAATCAACAGCATCCCCATC
TCTGAAGACTACAGCGTCGCCAGCGCAGCTCTCTCTAGCGACGGCCGCATCTTCACTGGTGTCAATGTAT
ATCATTTTACTGGGGGACCTTGTGCAGAACTCGTGGTGCTGGGCACTGCTGCTGCTGCGGCAGCTGGCAA
CCTGACTTGTATCGTCGCGATCGGAAATGAGAACAGGGGCATCTTGAGCCCCTGCGGACGGTGCCGACAG
GTGCTTCTCGATCTGCATCCTGGGATCAAAGCCATAGTGAAGGACAGTGATGGACAGCCGACGGCAGTTG
GGATTCGTGAATTGCTGCCCTCTGGTTATGTGTGGGAGGGCTAAGCACTTCGTGGCCGAGGAGCAGGACT
GACACGTGCTACGAGATTTCGATTCCACCGCCGCCTTCTATGAAAGGTTGGGCTTCGGAATCGTTTTCCG
GGACGCCGGCTGGATGATCCTCCAGCGCGGGGATCTCATGCTGGAGTTCTTCGCCCACCCCAACTTGTTT
ATTGCAGCTTATAATGGTTACAAATAAAGCAATAGCATCACAAATTTCACAAATAAAGCATTTTTTTCAC
TGCATTCTAGTTGTGGTTTGTCCAAACTCATCAATGTATCTTATCATGTCTGTATACCGTCGACCTCTAG
CTAGAGCTTGGCGTAATCATGGTCATAGCTGTTTCCTGTGTGAAATTGTTATCCGCTCACAATTCCACAC
AACATACGAGCCGGAAGCATAAAGTGTAAAGCCTGGGGTGCCTAATGAGTGAGCTAACTCACATTAATTG
CGTTGCGCTCACTGCCCGCTTTCCAGTCGGGAAACCTGTCGTGCCAGCTGCATTAATGAATCGGCCAACG
CGCGGGGAGAGGCGGTTTGCGTATTGGGCGCTCTTCCGCTTCCTCGCTCACTGACTCGCTGCGCTCGGTC
GTTCGGCTGCGGCGAGCGGTATCAGCTCACTCAAAGGCGGTAATACGGTTATCCACAGAATCAGGGGATA
ACGCAGGAAAGAACATGTGAGCAAAAGGCCAGCAAAAGGCCAGGAACCGTAAAAAGGCCGCGTTGCTGGC
GTTTTTCCATAGGCTCCGCCCCCCTGACGAGCATCACAAAAATCGACGCTCAAGTCAGAGGTGGCGAAAC
CCGACAGGACTATAAAGATACCAGGCGTTTCCCCCTGGAAGCTCCCTCGTGCGCTCTCCTGTTCCGACCC
TGCCGCTTACCGGATACCTGTCCGCCTTTCTCCCTTCGGGAAGCGTGGCGCTTTCTCATAGCTCACGCTG
TAGGTATCTCAGTTCGGTGTAGGTCGTTCGCTCCAAGCTGGGCTGTGTGCACGAACCCCCCGTTCAGCCC
GACCGCTGCGCCTTATCCGGTAACTATCGTCTTGAGTCCAACCCGGTAAGACACGACTTATCGCCACTGG
CAGCAGCCACTGGTAACAGGATTAGCAGAGCGAGGTATGTAGGCGGTGCTACAGAGTTCTTGAAGTGGTG
GCCTAACTACGGCTACACTAGAAGAACAGTATTTGGTATCTGCGCTCTGCTGAAGCCAGTTACCTTCGGA
AAAAGAGTTGGTAGCTCTTGATCCGGCAAACAAACCACCGCTGGTAGCGGTGGTTTTTTTGTTTGCAAGC
AGCAGATTACGCGCAGAAAAAAAGGATCTCAAGAAGATCCTTTGATCTTTTCTACGGGGTCTGACGCTCA
GTGGAACGAAAACTCACGTTAAGGGATTTTGGTCATGAGATTATCAAAAAGGATCTTCACCTAGATCCTT
TTAAATTAAAAATGAAGTTTTAAATCAATCTAAAGTATATATGAGTAAACTTGGTCTGACAGTTACCAAT
GCTTAATCAGTGAGGCACCTATCTCAGCGATCTGTCTATTTCGTTCATCCATAGTTGCCTGACTCCCCGT
CGTGTAGATAACTACGATACGGGAGGGCTTACCATCTGGCCCCAGTGCTGCAATGATACCGCGAGACCCA
CGCTCACCGGCTCCAGATTTATCAGCAATAAACCAGCCAGCCGGAAGGGCCGAGCGCAGAAGTGGTCCTG
CAACTTTATCCGCCTCCATCCAGTCTATTAATTGTTGCCGGGAAGCTAGAGTAAGTAGTTCGCCAGTTAA
TAGTTTGCGCAACGTTGTTGCCATTGCTACAGGCATCGTGGTGTCACGCTCGTCGTTTGGTATGGCTTCA
TTCAGCTCCGGTTCCCAACGATCAAGGCGAGTTACATGATCCCCCATGTTGTGCAAAAAAGCGGTTAGCT
CCTTCGGTCCTCCGATCGTTGTCAGAAGTAAGTTGGCCGCAGTGTTATCACTCATGGTTATGGCAGCACT
GCATAATTCTCTTACTGTCATGCCATCCGTAAGATGCTTTTCTGTGACTGGTGAGTACTCAACCAAGTCA
TTCTGAGAATAGTGTATGCGGCGACCGAGTTGCTCTTGCCCGGCGTCAATACGGGATAATACCGCGCCAC
ATAGCAGAACTTTAAAAGTGCTCATCATTGGAAAACGTTCTTCGGGGCGAAAACTCTCAAGGATCTTACC
GCTGTTGAGATCCAGTTCGATGTAACCCACTCGTGCACCCAACTGATCTTCAGCATCTTTTACTTTCACC
AGCGTTTCTGGGTGAGCAAAAACAGGAAGGCAAAATGCCGCAAAAAAGGGAATAAGGGCGACACGGAAAT
GTTGAATACTCATACTCTTCCTTTTTCAATATTATTGAAGCATTTATCAGGGTTATTGTCTCATGAGCGG
ATACATATTTGAATGTATTTAGAAAAATAAACAAATAGGGGTTCCGCGCACATTTCCCCGAAAAGTGCCA
CCTGACGTC
Features (pLannotate 1.2.2; 32 found; start..end, strand, type, name):
     28..80      -  misc_feature   bom (fragment): basis of mobility region from pBR322
    235..614     +  enhancer       CMV enhancer: human cytomegalovirus immediate early enhancer
    615..818     +  promoter       CMV promoter: human cytomegalovirus (CMV) immediate early promoter
    814..847     +  LTR            5' LTR (truncated) (fragment): truncated 5' long terminal repeat (LTR) from HIV-1
    863..881     +  promoter       T7 promoter: promoter for bacteriophage T7 RNA polymerase
    910..993     +  CDS            COX8A (fragment): COX8A_HUMAN - Also known as COX8, COX8L. Experimental evidence at protein level: Swiss-Prot protein existence level 1. Component of the cytochrome c oxidase, the last enzyme in the mitochondrial electron transport chain which drives oxidative phosphorylation. The respiratory chain contains 3 multisubunit complexes succinate dehydrogenase (complex II, CII), ubiquinol- cytochrome c oxidoreductase (cytochrome b-c1 complex, complex III, CIII) and cytochrome c oxidase (complex IV, CIV), that cooperate to transfer electrons derived from NADH and succinate to molecular oxygen, creating an electrochem
    994..1059    +  CDS            3xFLAG: three tandem FLAG® epitope tags, followed by an enterokinase cleavage site
   1072..1473    +  CDS            avrXa10 (fragment): AVX10_XANOO - Experimental evidence at protein level: Swiss-Prot protein existence level 1. Avirulence protein. Induces the hypersensitive response (HR)in rice plants carrying the resistance gene Xa10. Activity depends on the presence of the core repeat domains; replacement with repeat domains from other proteins (AvrBs3 of X.euvesicatoria (AC P14727) or AvrXa7 of this organism) does not elicit the HR. Probably acts as a transcription factor in its host plant (rice) to induce plant resistance or disease. From Xanthomonas oryzae pv. oryzae.
   1507..1662    -  CDS            lacZα (fragment): LacZα fragment of β-galactosidase; lacZ fragment
   1670..1688    +  promoter       T7 promoter: promoter for bacteriophage T7 RNA polymerase
   1697..1720    -  misc_feature   MCS (fragment): pBluescript multiple cloning site
   1736..1754    -  promoter       T3 promoter: promoter for bacteriophage T3 RNA polymerase
   1799..1815    -  protein_bind   lac operator: The lac repressor binds to the lac operator to inhibit transcription in E. coli. This inhibition can be relieved by adding lactose or isopropyl-β-D-thiogalactopyranoside (IPTG). lac repressor encoded by lacI
   1823..1853    -  promoter       lac promoter: promoter for the E. coli lac operon
   1868..1889    -  protein_bind   CAP binding site: CAP binding activates transcription in the presence of cAMP. E. coli catabolite activator protein
   2000..2335    +  CDS            dddA (fragment): DDDA_BURC1 - Experimental evidence at protein level: Swiss-Prot protein existence level 1. Toxic component of a toxin-immunity protein module, which functions as a cellular contact-dependent growth inhibition (CDI) system. CDI modules allow bacteria to communicate with and inhibit the growth of closely related neighboring bacteria in a contact-dependent fashion. Bacteria that have this module inhibit or kill bacteria without it, giving them a growth advantage. Probably specifically inhibited by cognate immunity protein DddI (Probable). The C-terminal 163 residue fragment has double-stranded DN
   2345..2593    +  CDS            UGI: UNGI_BPPB2 - Experimental evidence at protein level: Swiss-Prot protein existence level 1. This protein binds specifically and reversibly to the host uracil-DNA glycosylase, preventing removal of uracil residues from PBS2 DNA by the host uracil-excision repair system. From Bacillus phage PBS2 (Bacteriophage PBS2).
   2751..2772    +  promoter       SV40 promoter (fragment): SV40 enhancer and early promoter
   2793..3221    +  rep_origin     f1 ori (sequence partly withheld): f1 bacteriophage origin of replication; arrow indicates direction of (+) strand synthesis
   3235..3564    +  promoter       SV40 promoter: SV40 enhancer and early promoter
   3612..3659    +  promoter       EM7 promoter: synthetic bacterial promoter&nbsp
   3678..4076    +  CDS            BSD: blasticidin S deaminase; Aspergillus terreus BSD; confers resistance to blasticidin
   4077..4104    +  CDS            BleoR (fragment): antibiotic-binding protein; Sh ble from Streptoalloteichus hindustanus; confers resistance to bleomycin, phleomycin, and Zeocin™
   4114..4239    +  CDS            ble (fragment): BLE_KLEPN - Experimental evidence at protein level: Swiss-Prot protein existence level 1. Binding protein with a strong affinity to the bleomycin family of antibiotics. Binds to CL990; an antimitotic-antibiotic compound. From Klebsiella pneumoniae.
   4234..4355    +  polyA_signal   SV40 poly(A) signal: SV40 polyadenylation signal
   4428..4444    -  protein_bind   lac operator: The lac repressor binds to the lac operator to inhibit transcription in E. coli. This inhibition can be relieved by adding lactose or isopropyl-β-D-thiogalactopyranoside (IPTG). lac repressor encoded by lacI
   4452..4482    -  promoter       lac promoter: promoter for the E. coli lac operon
   4497..4518    -  protein_bind   CAP binding site: CAP binding activates transcription in the presence of cAMP. E. coli catabolite activator protein
   4531..4623    -  CDS            lacI (fragment): lac repressor; lacI; The lac repressor binds to the lac operator to inhibit transcription in E. coli. This inhibition can be relieved by adding lactose or isopropyl-β-D-thiogalactopyranoside (IPTG).
   4806..5394    -  rep_origin     ori: high-copy-number ColE1/pMB1/pBR322/pUC origin of replication
   5565..6425    -  CDS            AmpR: β-lactamase; bla; confers resistance to ampicillin, carbenicillin, and related antibiotics
   6426..6530    -  promoter       AmpR promoter: bla
