[The description below was written by a language model from this plasmid's Addgene catalogue record and pLannotate feature annotations shown in this document.]
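Description:
FusX alphaDdCBE DddA11 1397N is an empty receiver backbone from the FusX TALE Base Editor (FusXTBE) platform, built on a pCMV mammalian expression vector and used to assemble one arm of an alphaDdCBE mitochondrial cytosine base editor. It is maintained in E. coli as a high-copy plasmid through a ColE1/pUC-type origin with ampicillin resistance, and it also carries an f1 origin. For mammalian cells, an SV40 promoter/EM7 promoter pair drives a blasticidin S deaminase gene followed by an SV40 polyadenylation signal. Short bleomycin-resistance fragments annotated just after this gene appear to be backbone remnants.

The payload is a synthetic cassette placed between retained BamHI and Bsu36I sites and expressed from the CMV enhancer/promoter, with a T7 promoter upstream of the coding region. It encodes a COX8A mitochondrial targeting sequence, an N-terminal 3xFLAG tag, and a TALE N-terminal domain in the alphaN* form, which carries the recorded Q231R, W232G and S233A substitutions. Next comes a reverse-oriented lacZα stuffer with its own lac promoter and operator, followed by a TALE C-terminal domain, the 1397N split half of the DddA double-stranded DNA cytidine deaminase, a uracil glycosylase inhibitor (UGI) and an ATP5B 3'UTR. The deaminase is the DddA11 variant, with S1330I, A1341V, N1342S, E1370K and T1380I. The lacZα segment marks the position where a custom TALE repeat array is inserted by FusX assembly, and its loss presumably allows blue/white identification of assembled clones. No repeat array or target specificity is present in the backbone as deposited. A completed arm would be paired with a partner arm carrying the complementary DddA half, so that deaminase activity is reconstituted at the chosen mitochondrial DNA site, where UGI helps preserve the resulting C-to-T edits.
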