Addgene plasmid #221940: FusX alphaDdCBE DddA11 1397N
Purpose: (Empty Backbone) Backbone plasmid for FusX-based assembly of alphaDdCBE arm with DddA11 1397N
Depositing lab: Stephen Ekker. Depositing organization: Mayo Foundation for Medical Education and Research. Publication: Unconstrained Precision Mitochondrial Genome Editing with alphaDdCBEs. Castillo SR, Simone BW, Clark KJ, Devaux P, Ekker SC. Hum Gene Ther. 2024 Sep 24. doi: 10.1089/hum.2024.073. PubMed 39212664.
Backbone
  Vector backbone: pCMV
  Backbone size (bp): 4717
  Vector type: Synthetic Biology
  Selectable markers: Blasticidin
  Tag / fusion protein: 3xFLAG (N terminal on backbone)
Growth in bacteria
  Bacterial resistance: Ampicillin, 100 μg/mL
  Growth temperature: 37°C
  Growth strain: NEB Stable
  Copy number: High Copy
Gene/Insert
  Gene/Insert name: None
  Mutation: TALE: Q231R, W232G, S233A | DddA: S1330I, A1341V, N1342S, E1370K, T1380I
  Tag / fusion protein: 3xFLAG (N terminal on backbone)
Terms and licenses: Academic/Nonprofit Terms; Industry Terms: Not Available to Industry
Depositor comments: Part of the FusX TALE Base Editor (FusXTBE) platform. Includes synthetic COX8A MTS-3xFLAG-TALE NT-alphaN*-lacZalpha-TALE CTD*-DddA11 1397N-UGI-ATP5B 3'UTR (1844 bp). 5' Cloning Site: BamHI (Not Destroyed), 3' Cloning Site: Bsu36I (Not Destroyed). Please visit https://www.biorxiv.org/content/10.1101/2024.05.13.593977v1 for bioRxiv preprint.
How to cite: FusX alphaDdCBE DddA11 1397N was a gift from Stephen Ekker (Addgene plasmid # 221940 ; http://n2t.net/addgene:221940 ; RRID:Addgene_221940)
