>Addgene plasmid #221940 | FusX alphaDdCBE DddA11 1397N | depositor partial sequence | sequence record 434587 | Partial
ATGGCCTCCGTTCTGACCCCGCTGCTGCTGCGTGGCCTGACCGGCTCCGCTCGTCGTCTGCCAGTTCCGC
GTGCGAAAATCCATTCCCTGGACTACAAAGACCATGACGGTGATTATAAAGATCATGACATCGATTACAA
GGATGACGATGACAAGATGGACATCGCGGATCTGCGTACCCTGGGTTACAGCCAGCAGCAGCAGGAGAAG
ATCAAGCCAAAGGTGCGCAGCACCGTGGCCCAGCACCATGAAGCTCTGGTGGGTCACGGCTTCACCCACG
CGCACATCGTGGCTCTGAGCCAGCACCCAGCCGCGCTGGGTACCGTGGCCGTGAAATATCAGGACATGAT
TGCTGCCCTGCCAGAGGCTACCCATGAAGCGATTGTGGGTGTGGGCAAGAGAGGAGCCGGTGCTCGTGCG
CTGGAGGCCCTGCTGACCGTGGCCGGTGAACTGCGTGGCCCGCCGCTGCAGCTGGATACCGGCCAGCTGC
TGAAAATCGCGAAACGTGGCGGTGTGACCGCTGTGGAAGCTGTGCATGCCTGGCGTAATGCTCTGACCGG
TGCCCCCCTGGAGACGGGCGCCTTAGCTACAGGGCGCGTCCCATTCGCCATTCAGGCTGCGCAACTGTTG
GGAAGGGCGATCGGTGCGGGCCTCTTCGCTATTACGCCAGCTGGCGAAAGGGGGATGTGCTGCAAGGCGA
TTAAGTTGGGTAACGCCAGGGTTTTCCCAGTCACGACGTTGTAAAACGACGGCCAGTGAGCGCGCGTAAT
ACGACTCACTATAGGGCGAATTGGGTACCGGGCCCCCCCTCGAGGTCCTCCAGCTTTTGTTCCCTTTAGT
GAGGGTTAATTGCGCGCTTGGCGTAATCATGGTCATAGCTGTTTCCTGTGTGAAATTGTTATCCGCTCAC
AATTCCACACAACATACGAGCCGGAAGCATAAAGTGTAAAGCCTGGGGTGCCTAATGAGTGAGCTAACTC
ACATTAATTGCGTTGCGCTCACTGCCCGCTTTCCACCGGTCGTCTCCAACGATCACCTGGTGGCCCTGGC
CTGCCTGGGCGGTCGTCCGGCCCTGGATGCGGTGAAGAAAGGCCTGGGTGGATCCGGCAGCTACGCCCTG
GGTCCGTATCAGATTAGCGCCCCGCAGCTGCCAGCTTACAATGGTCAGACCGTGGGTACCTTCTACTATG
TGAACGACGCGGGCGGTCTGGAGAGCAAGGTGTTTATCAGCGGCGGTCCAACCCCGTACCCAAACTATGT
CAGTGCCGGTCATGTGGAGGGTCAGAGCGCCCTGTTCATGCGTGATAACGGCATCAGCGAGGGTCTGGTG
TTCCACAACAACCCGAAAGGCACCTGCGGTTTTTGCGTGAACATGATCGAGACCCTGCTGCCGGAAAACG
CGAAAATGACCGTGGTGCCGCCGGAAGGTTCTGGCGGCTCAACTAATCTGAGCGACATCATTGAGAAGGA
GACTGGGAAACAGCTGGTCATTCAGGAGTCCATCCTGATGCTGCCTGAGGAGGTGGAGGAAGTGATCGGC
AACAAGCCAGAGTCTGACATCCTGGTGCACACCGCCTACGACGAGTCCACAGATGAGAATGTGATGCTGC
TGACCTCTGACGCCCCCGAGTATAAGCCTTGGGCCCTGGTCATCCAGGATTCTAACGGCGAGAATAAGAT
CAAGATGCTGTGATAAGGGGTCTTTGTCCTCTGTACTGTCTCTCTCCTTGCCCCTAACCCAAAAAGCTTC
ATTTTTCTGTGTAGGCTGCACAAGAGCCTTGATTGAAGATATATTCTTTCTGAACAGTATTTAAGGTTTC
CAATAAAATGTACACCCCTCAGAA
